Addgene plasmid #155467: CNOT3
Purpose: For use in RBP tethering screen
Depositing lab: Eugene Yeo. Depositing organization: University of California, San Diego (UCSD). Publication: Large-scale tethered function assays identify factors that regulate mRNA stability and translation. Luo EC, Nathanson JL, Tan FE, Schwartz JL, Schmok JC, Shankar A, Markmiller S, Yee BA, Sathe S, Pratt GA, Scaletta DB, Ha Y, Hill DE, Aigner S, Yeo GW. Nat Struct Mol Biol. 2020 Oct;27(10):989-1000. doi: 10.1038/s41594-020-0477-6. Epub 2020 Aug 17. PubMed 32807991.
Backbone
  Vector backbone: E2.pEF5-DEST-FL-V5-MCP
  Backbone size w/o insert (bp): 7357
  Vector type: Mammalian Expression
Growth in bacteria
  Bacterial resistance: Ampicillin, 100 μg/mL
  Growth temperature: 37°C
  Growth strain: DH5alpha
  Copy number: High Copy
Gene/Insert
  Gene/Insert name: CNOT3 (alt name: Accession: BC016474)
  Species: H. sapiens (human)
  Insert size (bp): 2262
  Mutation: none
  Entrez Gene: CNOT3 (a.k.a. IDDSADF, LENG2, NOT3, NOT3H)
  Promoter: EF-1a
  Tag / fusion protein: V5-MCP (C terminal on backbone)
  Cloning method: Gateway Cloning
  Sequencing primers: 5′ TAATACGACTCACTATAGGG; 3′ gctcgagtctagagggc
Resource information
  A portion of this plasmid was derived from a plasmid made by: DNASU Plasmid Repository Center for Personalized Diagnostics Biodesign Institute
Terms and licenses: Academic/Nonprofit Terms; Industry Terms: Not Available to Industry
How to cite: CNOT3 was a gift from Eugene Yeo (Addgene plasmid # 155467 ; http://n2t.net/addgene:155467 ; RRID:Addgene_155467)
