[The description below was written by a language model from this plasmid's Addgene catalogue record and pLannotate feature annotations shown in this document.]
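Description:
CNOT3 is a mammalian expression plasmid built by Gateway cloning of the human CNOT3 open reading frame (about 2.3 kb, no mutations recorded) into the destination vector E2.pEF5-DEST-FL-V5-MCP. The coding sequence sits between attB1 and attB2 recombination sites and is driven by the strong constitutive EF-1α promoter. A T7 promoter lies just upstream of the insert. Downstream of attB2, the backbone supplies a C-terminal V5 epitope tag followed by the bacteriophage MS2 coat protein (MCP), and the transcript ends at a bovine growth hormone polyadenylation signal. In bacteria the plasmid is maintained through a high-copy ColE1/pUC-type origin and selected with ampicillin via β-lactamase.

CNOT3 is a component of the CCR4-NOT complex, a major cellular mRNA deadenylase linked to mRNA degradation and translational repression. Fusing it to MCP allows the protein to be recruited artificially to a reporter transcript carrying MS2 stem-loops, so that its effect on the stability or translation of the bound mRNA can be read out. The V5 tag provides a means of detecting the fusion. This matches the stated purpose of use in an RNA-binding protein tethering screen, although the reporter itself is not part of this record.

The feature table also shows an FRT site immediately upstream of a hygromycin resistance coding sequence with an SV40 poly(A) signal. No promoter is annotated directly in front of HygR. This layout resembles vectors designed for FLP-mediated integration into a genomic FRT site, but the catalogue entry does not state such a use. The remaining annotations are partial backbone remnants, including fragments of the f1 origin, SV40 promoter, ble, lacI and CMV enhancer.
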