Features (pLannotate 1.2.2; 24 found; start..end, strand, type, name):
      1..1179    +  promoter       EF-1α promoter: strong constitutive promoter for human elongation factor EF-1α
   1196..1214    +  promoter       T7 promoter: promoter for bacteriophage T7 RNA polymerase
   1294..1311    +  protein_bind   attB1 (fragment): mutant version of attB; core recombination site for the Gateway® BP reaction BP Clonase™
   1317..3575    +  CDS            CNOT3: CNOT3_HUMAN - Also known as KIAA0691, LENG2, NOT3. Experimental evidence at protein level: Swiss-Prot protein existence level 1. Component of the CCR4-NOT complex which is one of the major cellular mRNA deadenylases and is linked to various cellular processes including bulk mRNA degradation, miRNA-mediated repression, translational repression during translational initiation and general transcription regulation. Additional complex functions may be a consequence of its influence on mRNA expression. May be involved in metabolic regulation; may be involved in recruitment of the CCR4-NOT complex to
   3578..3601    -  protein_bind   attB2: mutant version of attB; recombination site for the Gateway® BP reaction BP Clonase™
   3726..3767    +  CDS            V5 tag: epitope tag from simian virus 5
   3780..4166    +  CDS            MS2: bacteriophage MS2 coat protein binds to a specific stem-loop structure in the viral RNA (Peabody, 1993)
   4228..4452    +  polyA_signal   bGH poly(A) signal: bovine growth hormone polyadenylation signal
   4456..4477    +  promoter       SV40 promoter (fragment): SV40 enhancer and early promoter
   4498..4731    +  rep_origin     f1 ori (fragment) (sequence partly withheld): f1 bacteriophage origin of replication; arrow indicates direction of (+) strand synthesis
   4736..4783    +  protein_bind   FRT: FLP-mediated recombination occurs in the 8-bp core sequence TCTAGAAA (Turan and Bode, 2011). FLP recombinase from the Saccharomyces cerevisiae 2μ plasmid
   4791..5813    +  CDS            HygR: aminoglycoside phosphotransferase from E. coli; aph(4)-Ia; confers resistance to hygromycin
   5823..5948    +  CDS            ble (fragment): BLE_KLEPN - Experimental evidence at protein level: Swiss-Prot protein existence level 1. Binding protein with a strong affinity to the bleomycin family of antibiotics. Binds to CL990; an antimitotic-antibiotic compound. From Klebsiella pneumoniae.
   5943..6064    +  polyA_signal   SV40 poly(A) signal: SV40 polyadenylation signal
   6137..6153    -  protein_bind   lac operator: The lac repressor binds to the lac operator to inhibit transcription in E. coli. This inhibition can be relieved by adding lactose or isopropyl-β-D-thiogalactopyranoside (IPTG). lac repressor encoded by lacI
   6161..6191    -  promoter       lac promoter: promoter for the E. coli lac operon
   6206..6227    -  protein_bind   CAP binding site: CAP binding activates transcription in the presence of cAMP. E. coli catabolite activator protein
   6240..6332    -  CDS            lacI (fragment): lac repressor; lacI; The lac repressor binds to the lac operator to inhibit transcription in E. coli. This inhibition can be relieved by adding lactose or isopropyl-β-D-thiogalactopyranoside (IPTG).
   6515..7103    -  rep_origin     ori: high-copy-number ColE1/pMB1/pBR322/pUC origin of replication
   7274..8134    -  CDS            AmpR: β-lactamase; bla; confers resistance to ampicillin, carbenicillin, and related antibiotics
   8135..8239    -  promoter       AmpR promoter: bla
   8298..8350    -  misc_feature   bom (fragment): basis of mobility region from pBR322
   8505..8523    +  enhancer       CMV enhancer (fragment): human cytomegalovirus immediate early enhancer
   8548..8614    +  CDS            small t antigen (fragment): SV40 (simian virus 40) small t antigen
>Addgene plasmid #155467 | CNOT3 | addgene full sequence | sequence record 376720 | Addgene NGS Result
GGCTCCGGTGCCCGTCAGTGGGCAGAGCGCACATCGCCCACAGTCCCCGAGAAGTTGGGGGGAGGGGTCG
GCAATTGAACCGGTGCCTAGAGAAGGTGGCGCGGGGTAAACTGGGAAAGTGATGTCGTGTACTGGCTCCG
CCTTTTTCCCGAGGGTGGGGGAGAACCGTATATAAGTGCAGTAGTCGCCGTGAACGTTCTTTTTCGCAAC
GGGTTTGCCGCCAGAACACAGGTAAGTGCCGTGTGTGGTTCCCGCGGGCCTGGCCTCTTTACGGGTTATG
GCCCTTGCGTGCCTTGAATTACTTCCACCTGGCTGCAGTACGTGATTCTTGATCCCGAGCTTCGGGTTGG
AAGTGGGTGGGAGAGTTCGAGGCCTTGCGCTTAAGGAGCCCCTTCGCCTCGTGCTTGAGTTGAGGCCTGG
CCTGGGCGCTGGGGCCGCCGCGTGCGAATCTGGTGGCACCTTCGCGCCTGTCTCGCTGCTTTCGATAAGT
CTCTAGCCATTTAAAATTTTTGATGACCTGCTGCGACGCTTTTTTTCTGGCAAGATAGTCTTGTAAATGC
GGGCCAAGATCTGCACACTGGTATTTCGGTTTTTGGGGCCGCGGGCGGCGACGGGGCCCGTGCGTCCCAG
CGCACATGTTCGGCGAGGCGGGGCCTGCGAGCGCGGCCACCGAGAATCGGACGGGGGTAGTCTCAAGCTG
GCCGGCCTGCTCTGGTGCCTGGCCTCGCGCCGCCGTGTATCGCCCCGCCCTGGGCGGCAAGGCTGGCCCG
GTCGGCACCAGTTGCGTGAGCGGAAAGATGGCCGCTTCCCGGCCCTGCTGCAGGGAGCTCAAAATGGAGG
ACGCGGCGCTCGGGAGAGCGGGCGGGTGAGTCACCCACACAAAGGAAAAGGGCCTTTCCGTCCTCAGCCG
TCGCTTCATGTGACTCCACGGAGTACCGGGCGCCGTCCAGGCACCTCGATTAGTTCTCGAGCTTTTGGAG
TACGTCGTCTTTAGGTTGGGGGGAGGGGTTTTATGCGATGGAGTTTCCCCACACTGAGTGGGTGGAGACT
GAAGTTAGGCCAGCTTGGCACTTGATGTAATTCTCCTTGGAATTTGCCCTTTTTGAGTTTGGATCTTGGT
TCATTCTCAAGCCTCAGACAGTGGTTCAAAGTTTTTTTCTTCCATTTCAGGTGTCGTGAGGAATTAGCTT
GGTACTAATACGACTCACTATAGGGAGACCCAAGCTGGCTAGGTAAGCTTGGTACCGAGCTCGGATCCAC
TAGTCCAGTGTGGTGGAATTCTGCAGATATCAACAAGTTTGTACAAAAAAGTTGGCATGGCGGACAAGCG
CAAACTCCAAGGTGAGATTGATCGCTGCCTCAAGAAGGTGTCCGAGGGCGTGGAGCAGTTTGAAGATATT
TGGCAGAAGCTCCACAATGCAGCCAACGCGAACCAGAAAGAAAAGTATGAGGCTGACCTAAAGAAGGAGA
TTAAGAAGCTACAACGGCTGAGGGACCAAATCAAGACATGGGTAGCGTCCAACGAGATCAAGGACAAGAG
GCAGCTTATAGACAACCGCAAGCTCATTGAGACGCAAATGGAACGGTTCAAAGTTGTGGAACGAGAGACC
AAAACCAAAGCTTACAGCAAAGAGGGCCTGGGCCTGGCCCAGAAGGTAGATCCTGCCCAGAAGGAGAAGG
AAGAGGTTGGCCAGTGGCTCACGAATACCATCGACACGCTCAACATGCAGGTGGACCAGTTTGAGAGTGA
AGTGGAGTCACTGTCAGTGCAGACACGCAAGAAGAAGGGCGACAAGGATAAGCAGGACCGGATTGAGGGC
TTGAAGCGGCACATCGAGAAGCACCGCTACCACGTGCGCATGCTAGAGACCATCCTGCGCATGCTGGACA
ATGACTCCATCCTCGTTGACGCCATCCGCAAGATCAAGGACGACGTTGAGTACTATGTTGACTCATCCCA
GGACCCCGACTTCGAGGAGAACGAGTTTCTCTACGATGACCTGGACCTCGAGGACATTCCACAGGCGCTG
GTCGCCACCTCCCCCCCCAGCCACAGCCACATGGAGGATGAGATCTTCAACCAGTCCAGCAGCACGCCCA
CCTCAACCACCTCCAGCTCTCCCATCCCGCCCAGCCCAGCCAACTGTACCACGGAAAACTCTGAAGATGA
TAAGAAGAGGGGACGTTCCACAGACAGTGAAGTCAGCCAGTCTCCAGCCAAAAACGGCTCCAAGCCTGTC
CACAGCAACCAGCACCCTCAGTCCCCAGCTGTGCCGCCCACCTACCCCTCCGGCCCCCCGCCTGCTGCCT
CTGCCTTGAGCACCACTCCTGGCAACAATGGGGTCCCCGCCCCCGCAGCACCCCCAAGTGCCCTGGGCCC
CAAGGCCAGTCCAGCTCCCAGCCACAACTCGGGCACCCCTGCTCCCTATGCCCAGGCGGTGGCCCCACCA
GCTCCCAGTGGGCCCAGCACGACCCAGCCCCGGCCCCCCAGCGTCCAGCCTAGCGGAGGCGGAGGCGGCG
GCAGCGGAGGCGGAGGGAGCAGCAGCAGTAGTAACAGCAGTGCCGGTGGAGGGGCTGGCAAGCAGAATGG
CGCCACCAGTTACAGCTCAGTTGTGGCAGACAGCCCGGCAGAGGTGGCTTTGAGCAGCAGTGGGGGCAAC
AATGCCAGCAGCCAGGCCTTGGGCCCCCCTTCCGGCCCCCACAACCCACCTCCCAGCACCTCGAAGGAAC
CCAGTGCGGCAGCCCCAACGGGGGCTGGGGGCGTGGCCCCAGGCTCAGGGAACAACTCAGGGGGACCCAG
CCTCCTGGTGCCACTGCCTGTGAATCCTCCCAGCTCCCCAACGCCCAGCTTCAGTGATGCCAAGGCAGCC
GGTGCCCTGCTCAATGGGCCTCCACAGTTCAGCACCGCCCCAGAAATCAAGGCCCCTGAGCCTCTGAGCT
CCTTGAAGTCCATGGCGGAACGGGCAGCCATCAGCTCTGGCATTGAGGACCCTGTGCCAACGCTGCACCT
GACCGAGCGAGACATCATCCTGAGCAGTACATCAGCACCTCCGGCCTCAGCCCAGCCGCCCCTGCAGCTG
TCAGAGGTGAACATACCGCTGTCGCTGGGTGTCTGTCCACTGGGCCCTGTGCCCCTCACCAAGGAGCAGC
TCTATCAGCAGGCCATGGAAGAGGCCGCCTGGCACCACATGCCTCACCCCTCTGACTCTGAGCGTATTCG
GCAGTACCTCCCCCGGAACCCCTGTCCGACGCCCCCCTACCACCACCAGATGCCACCCCCACACTCGGAC
ACTGTGGAATTCTACCAGCGCCTGTCGACCGAGACACTCTTCTTCATCTTCTACTATCTGGAGGGCACTA
AGGCACAGTATCTGGCAGCCAAGGCCCTAAAGAAGCAGTCATGGCGATTCCACACCAAGTACATGATGTG
GTTCCAGAGGCACGAGGAGCCCAAGACCATCACTGACGAGTTTGAGCAGGGCACCTACATCTACTTTGAC
TACGAGAAGTGGGGCCAGCGGAAGAAGGAAGGCTTCACCTTTGAGTACCGCTACCTGGAGGACCGGGACC
TCCAGTGCCCAACTTTCTTGTACAAAGTGGTTGATATCCAGCACAGTGGCGGCCGCTCGAGTCTAGAGGG
CCCGCGGTTCGAAACCAGCGGAGGCGGCGGAAGCGGGGGAGGAGGCAGCGGCGGAGGCGGCAGCGGGGGC
GGCGGAAGCGCTACCGGTAAGCCTATCCCTAACCCTCTCCTCGGTCTCGATTCTACGCGTACCGGTATGG
CTTCTAACTTTACTCAGTTCGTTCTCGTCGACAATGGCGGAACTGGCGACGTGACTGTCGCCCCAAGCAA
CTTCGCTAACGGGGTCGCTGAATGGATCAGCTCTAACTCGCGATCACAGGCTTACAAAGTAACCTGTAGC
GTTCGTCAGAGCTCTGCGCAGAATCGCAAATACACCATCAAAGTCGAGGTGCCTAAAGTGGCAACCCAGA
CTGTTGGTGGTGAAGAGCTTCCTGTAGCCGGATGGAGATCTTACTTAAATATGGAACTAACCATTCCAAT
TTTCGCCACGAATTCCGACTGCGAGCTTATTGTTAAGGCAATGCAAGGTCTCCTAAAAGATGGAAACCCG
ATTCCCTCGGCCATCGCGGCCAACTCCGGCATCTACGGAGGTGGAGGTGGATCTCGTACGGGTTAGTAAT
GAGTTTAAACCCGCTGATCAGCCTCGACTGTGCCTTCTAGTTGCCAGCCATCTGTTGTTTGCCCCTCCCC
CGTGCCTTCCTTGACCCTGGAAGGTGCCACTCCCACTGTCCTTTCCTAATAAAATGAGGAAATTGCATCG
CATTGTCTGAGTAGGTGTCATTCTATTCTGGGGGGTGGGGTGGGGCAGGACAGCAAGGGGGAGGATTGGG
AAGACAATAGCAGGCATGCTGGGGATGCGGTGGGCTCTATGGCTTCTGAGGCGGAAAGAACCAGCTGGGG
CTCTAGGGGGTATCCCC
[124 nt withheld, positions 4498-4621]
C
[91 nt withheld, positions 4623-4713]
AGGGTGATGGTTCACGTACCTAGAAGTTCCTATTCCGAAGTTCCTATTCTCTAGAAAGTATAGGAACTTC
CTTGGCCAAAAAGCCTGAACTCACCGCGACGTCTGTCGAGAAGTTTCTGATCGAAAAGTTCGACAGCGTC
TCCGACCTGATGCAGCTCTCGGAGGGCGAAGAATCTCGTGCTTTCAGCTTCGATGTAGGAGGGCGTGGAT
ATGTCCTGCGGGTAAATAGCTGCGCCGATGGTTTCTACAAAGATCGTTATGTTTATCGGCACTTTGCATC
GGCCGCGCTCCCGATTCCGGAAGTGCTTGACATTGGGGAATTCAGCGAGAGCCTGACCTATTGCATCTCC
CGCCGTGCACAGGGTGTCACGTTGCAAGACCTGCCTGAAACCGAACTGCCCGCTGTTCTGCAGCCGGTCG
CGGAGGCCATGGATGCGATCGCTGCGGCCGATCTTAGCCAGACGAGCGGGTTCGGCCCATTCGGACCGCA
AGGAATCGGTCAATACACTACATGGCGTGATTTCATATGCGCGATTGCTGATCCCCATGTGTATCACTGG
CAAACTGTGATGGACGACACCGTCAGTGCGTCCGTCGCGCAGGCTCTCGATGAGCTGATGCTTTGGGCCG
AGGACTGCCCCGAAGTCCGGCACCTCGTGCACGCGGATTTCGGCTCCAACAATGTCCTGACGGACAATGG
CCGCATAACAGCGGTCATTGACTGGAGCGAGGCGATGTTCGGGGATTCCCAATACGAGGTCGCCAACATC
TTCTTCTGGAGGCCGTGGTTGGCTTGTATGGAGCAGCAGACGCGCTACTTCGAGCGGAGGCATCCGGAGC
TTGCAGGATCGCCGCGGCTCCGGGCGTATATGCTCCGCATTGGTCTTGACCAACTCTATCAGAGCTTGGT
TGACGGCAATTTCGATGATGCAGCTTGGGCGCAGGGTCGATGCGACGCAATCGTCCGATCCGGAGCCGGG
ACTGTCGGGCGTACACAAATCGCCCGCAGAAGCGCGGCCGTCTGGACCGATGGCTGTGTAGAAGTACTCG
CCGATAGTGGAAACCGACGCCCCAGCACTCGTCCGAGGGCAAAGGAATAGCACGTACTACGAGATTTCGA
TTCCACCGCCGCCTTCTATGAAAGGTTGGGCTTCGGAATCGTTTTCCGGGACGCCGGCTGGATGATCCTC
CAGCGCGGGGATCTCATGCTGGAGTTCTTCGCCCACCCCAACTTGTTTATTGCAGCTTATAATGGTTACA
AATAAAGCAATAGCATCACAAATTTCACAAATAAAGCATTTTTTTCACTGCATTCTAGTTGTGGTTTGTC
CAAACTCATCAATGTATCTTATCATGTCTGTATACCGTCGACCTCTAGCTAGAGCTTGGCGTAATCATGG
TCATAGCTGTTTCCTGTGTGAAATTGTTATCCGCTCACAATTCCACACAACATACGAGCCGGAAGCATAA
AGTGTAAAGCCTGGGGTGCCTAATGAGTGAGCTAACTCACATTAATTGCGTTGCGCTCACTGCCCGCTTT
CCAGTCGGGAAACCTGTCGTGCCAGCTGCATTAATGAATCGGCCAACGCGCGGGGAGAGGCGGTTTGCGT
ATTGGGCGCTCTTCCGCTTCCTCGCTCACTGACTCGCTGCGCTCGGTCGTTCGGCTGCGGCGAGCGGTAT
CAGCTCACTCAAAGGCGGTAATACGGTTATCCACAGAATCAGGGGATAACGCAGGAAAGAACATGTGAGC
AAAAGGCCAGCAAAAGGCCAGGAACCGTAAAAAGGCCGCGTTGCTGGCGTTTTTCCATAGGCTCCGCCCC
CCTGACGAGCATCACAAAAATCGACGCTCAAGTCAGAGGTGGCGAAACCCGACAGGACTATAAAGATACC
AGGCGTTTCCCCCTGGAAGCTCCCTCGTGCGCTCTCCTGTTCCGACCCTGCCGCTTACCGGATACCTGTC
CGCCTTTCTCCCTTCGGGAAGCGTGGCGCTTTCTCATAGCTCACGCTGTAGGTATCTCAGTTCGGTGTAG
GTCGTTCGCTCCAAGCTGGGCTGTGTGCACGAACCCCCCGTTCAGCCCGACCGCTGCGCCTTATCCGGTA
ACTATCGTCTTGAGTCCAACCCGGTAAGACACGACTTATCGCCACTGGCAGCAGCCACTGGTAACAGGAT
TAGCAGAGCGAGGTATGTAGGCGGTGCTACAGAGTTCTTGAAGTGGTGGCCTAACTACGGCTACACTAGA
AGAACAGTATTTGGTATCTGCGCTCTGCTGAAGCCAGTTACCTTCGGAAAAAGAGTTGGTAGCTCTTGAT
CCGGCAAACAAACCACCGCTGGTAGCGGTGGTTTTTTTGTTTGCAAGCAGCAGATTACGCGCAGAAAAAA
AGGATCTCAAGAAGATCCTTTGATCTTTTCTACGGGGTCTGACGCTCAGTGGAACGAAAACTCACGTTAA
GGGATTTTGGTCATGAGATTATCAAAAAGGATCTTCACCTAGATCCTTTTAAATTAAAAATGAAGTTTTA
AATCAATCTAAAGTATATATGAGTAAACTTGGTCTGACAGTTACCAATGCTTAATCAGTGAGGCACCTAT
CTCAGCGATCTGTCTATTTCGTTCATCCATAGTTGCCTGACTCCCCGTCGTGTAGATAACTACGATACGG
GAGGGCTTACCATCTGGCCCCAGTGCTGCAATGATACCGCGAGACCCACGCTCACCGGCTCCAGATTTAT
CAGCAATAAACCAGCCAGCCGGAAGGGCCGAGCGCAGAAGTGGTCCTGCAACTTTATCCGCCTCCATCCA
GTCTATTAATTGTTGCCGGGAAGCTAGAGTAAGTAGTTCGCCAGTTAATAGTTTGCGCAACGTTGTTGCC
ATTGCTACAGGCATCGTGGTGTCACGCTCGTCGTTTGGTATGGCTTCATTCAGCTCCGGTTCCCAACGAT
CAAGGCGAGTTACATGATCCCCCATGTTGTGCAAAAAAGCGGTTAGCTCCTTCGGTCCTCCGATCGTTGT
CAGAAGTAAGTTGGCCGCAGTGTTATCACTCATGGTTATGGCAGCACTGCATAATTCTCTTACTGTCATG
CCATCCGTAAGATGCTTTTCTGTGACTGGTGAGTACTCAACCAAGTCATTCTGAGAATAGTGTATGCGGC
GACCGAGTTGCTCTTGCCCGGCGTCAATACGGGATAATACCGCGCCACATAGCAGAACTTTAAAAGTGCT
CATCATTGGAAAACGTTCTTCGGGGCGAAAACTCTCAAGGATCTTACCGCTGTTGAGATCCAGTTCGATG
TAACCCACTCGTGCACCCAACTGATCTTCAGCATCTTTTACTTTCACCAGCGTTTCTGGGTGAGCAAAAA
CAGGAAGGCAAAATGCCGCAAAAAAGGGAATAAGGGCGACACGGAAATGTTGAATACTCATACTCTTCCT
TTTTCAATATTATTGAAGCATTTATCAGGGTTATTGTCTCATGAGCGGATACATATTTGAATGTATTTAG
AAAAATAAACAAATAGGGGTTCCGCGCACATTTCCCCGAAAAGTGCCACCTGACGTCGACGGATCGGGAG
ATCTCCCGATCCCCTATGGTGCACTCTCAGTACAATCTGCTCTGATGCCGCATAGTTAAGCCAGTATCTG
CTCCCTGCTTGTGTGTTGGAGGTCGCTGAGTAGTGCGCGAGCAAAATTTAAGCTACAACAAGGCAAGGCT
TGACCGACAATTGCATGAAGAATCTGCTTAGGGTTAGGCGTTTTGCGCTGCTTCGCGATGTACGGGCCAG
ATATACGCGTTGACATTGATTATTGACTAGGCTTTTGCAAAAAGCTTTGCAAAGATGGATAAAGTTTTAA
ACAGAGAGGAATCTTTGCAGCTAATGGACCTTCTAGGTCTTGAAAGGAGTGGGAATT
